>Addgene plasmid #126833 | Po_MSP5-Cd4-bio-His | addgene full sequence | sequence record 245774 | Addgene NGS Result
CATGTTGACATTGATTATTGACTAGTTATTAATAGTAATCAATTACGGGGTCATTAGTTCATAGCCCATA
TATGGAGTTCCGCGTTACATAACTTACGGTAAATGGCCCGCCTGGCTGACCGCCCAACGACCCCCGCCCA
TTGACGTCAATAATGACGTATGTTCCCATAGTAACGCCAATAGGGACTTTCCATTGACGTCAATGGGTGG
AGTATTTACGGTAAACTGCCCACTTGGCAGTACATCAAGTGTATCATATGCCAAGTCCGCCCCCTATTGA
CGTCAATGACGGTAAATGGCCCGCCTGGCATTATGCCCAGTACATGACCTTACGGGACTTTCCTACTTGG
CAGTACATCTACGTATTAGTCATCGCTATTACCATGGTGATGCGGTTTTGGCAGTACACCAATGGGCGTG
GATAGCGGTTTGACTCACGGGGATTTCCAAGTCTCCACCCCATTGACGTCAATGGGAGTTTGTTTTGGCA
CCAAAATCAACGGGACTTTCCAAAATGTCGTAATAACCCCGCCCCGTTGACGCAAATGGGCGGTAGGCGT
GTACGGTGGGAGGTCTATATAAGCAGAGCTCGTTTAGTGAACCGTCAGATCCTCACTCTCTTCCGCATCG
CTGTCTGCGAGGGCCAGCTGTTGGGCTCGCGGTTGAGGACAAACTCTTCGCGGTCTTTCCAGTACTCTTG
GATCGGAAACCCGTCGGCCTCCGAACGGTACTCCGCCACCGAGGGACCTGAGCGAGTCCGCATCGACCGG
ATCGGAAAACCTCTCGAGAAAGGCGTCTAACCAGTCACAGTCGCAAGGTAGGCTGAGCACCGTGGCGGGC
GGCAGCGGGTGGCGGTCGGGGTTGTTTCTGGCGGAGGTGCTGCTGATGATGTAATTAAAGTAGGCGGTCT
TGAGACGGCGGATGGTCGAGGTGAGGTGTGGCAGGCTTGAGATCCAGCTGTTGGGGTGAGTACTCCCTCT
CAAAAGCGGGCATTACTTCTGCGCTAAGATTGTCAGTTTCCAAAAACGAGGAGGATTTGATATTCACCTG
GCCCGATCTGGCCATACACTTGAGTGACAATGACATCCACTTTGCCTTTCTCTCCACAGGTGTCCACTCC
CAGGTCCAAGTTTGCCACCATGGAGTTTCAGACCCAGGTACTCATGTCCCTGCTGCTCTGCATGTCTGGT
GCGGCCGCCTTCGAGTTTACCCCTGATGGCACCCTGACCAGCCTGGAAGAGACAAACACCAACTTCCAGC
CCGGCAGAATCCTGAACGACAAGGGCGGAGAGGAACTGGGCGGCGACGGCAACAGCAACGAGGCCGACAG
CGACAGCGATAACGGCGGAGGCGAGCCTCCTAGAAGCGTGGACGGCGAGAAGGACGTGGCCCCTAAGCGG
CGCCAGGAAAAAGAGGACAAGAAGGACGCCCCTGCCGAGGGCGAGGAAAAGACCGGCAACGATAAGGTGG
AACCCAGCGAGCCCGATGCCAGCAAGGCCGGACTGGATGAGAAGTCCGGCGAGCAGAACGCCGTGTCCGA
CGACGACAGACTGAAAACCCTGGACGGCGGCAACAACGCCGACGGCAAGCTGAAAGAAGGCGAGGACGCC
GACAACGCCGGCGACAGAGGCGATTCTAGCGGCAACGGCGACGACGAGATGAAGTCCAAGATGAGCGACG
CCCACATCAGCGAGCACAAGTCCGATGCCGACGGCGCCAAGAAGGATGGGGAGGACGAGGCCAAGAATGG
CGAGTCCGGCGCCACAAAGAAGGGCGAAGGCGAAGAGAGAGAGGACGATAGCGAAGAGGACGACGACTCC
AGCACCCCTTACCTGGACAAGCTGGACGACAAGGTGGCCCACTACAGCGCCCTGCGGAACAACCGGATCG
AGAAGGATGTGACCGATACCATGGTGCTGAGCGACATCATCGGCAACGAGAACATGAAGTCCTGCAGCCA
GAACAACGGCGGCTGCGCCGACGACCAGATCTGCATCAGAATCGACAAGATCGGCATCAAGTGCATCTGC
AAAGAGGGCCACCTGTTCGGCGGCAAGTGTATCCTGGCCAACTCTGGCGCGCCGTCGACCTCCATCACGG
CCTATAAGAGTGAGGGGGAGTCAGCGGAGTTCTCCTTCCCACTCAACCTTGGAGAGGAAAGCCTGCAGGG
AGAGTTGAGATGGAAGGCAGAGAAGGCTCCTTCTTCCCAGTCCTGGATCACCTTCTCCCTAAAGAACCAA
AAGGTGTCTGTGCAGAAGTCTACTAGCAACCCCAAGTTCCAGCTGTCCGAAACGCTCCCACTCACCCTTC
AGATACCCCAGGTCTCCCTTCAGTTTGCTGGTTCTGGCAACCTGACCCTGACTCTGGACAGAGGGATACT
GTATCAGGAAGTGAACCTGGTGGTGATGAAAGTGACTCAGCCCGACAGCAACACTTTGACCTGTGAGGTG
ATGGGACCCACCTCACCCAAGATGAGACTGATCTTGAAGCAGGAGAATCAGGAGGCCAGGGTCTCCAGGC
AGGAGAAAGTGATTCAAGTGCAGGCCCCTGAAGCAGGGGTGTGGCAATGTCTACTGAGTGAAGGTGAAGA
GGTCAAGATGGACTCCAAGATCCAGGTTTTATCCAAAGGGTTGAATTCCGGCAGCCTGCACCACATCCTG
GACGCCCAGAAGATGCTGTGGAACCACAGGGACAGGAACCTGCCTCCTCTGGCCCCTCTGGGCCCCCACC
ACCATCACCACCATTGAGTCTAGACACGTGATTAATTAAGGATCCCCCGACCTCGACCTCTGGCTAATAA
AGGAAATTTATTTTCATTGCAATAGTGTGTTGGAATTTTTTGTGTCTCTCACTCGGAAGGACATATGGGA
GGGCAAATCATTTGGTCGAGATCCCTCGGAGATCTCTAGCTAGAGGATCGATCCCCGCCCCGGACGAACT
AAACCTGACTACGACATCTCTGCCCCTTCTTCGCGGGGCAGTGCATGTAATCCCTTCAGTTGGTTGGTAC
AACTTGCCAACTGGGCCCTGTTCCACATGTGACACGGGGGGGGACCAAACACAAAGGGGTTCTCTGACTG
TAGTTGACATCCTTATAAATGGATGTGCACATTTGCCAACACTGAGTGGCTTTCATCCTGGAGCAGACTT
TGCAGTCTGTGGACTGCAACACAACATTGCCTTTATGTGTAACTCTTGGCTGAAGCTCTTACACCAATGC
TGGGGGACATGTACCTCCCAGGGGCCCAGGAAGACTACGGGAGGCTACACCAACGTCAATCAGAGGGGCC
TGTGTAGCTACCGATAAGCGGACCCTCAAGAGGGCATTAGCAATAGTGTTTATAAGGCCCCCTTGTTAAC
CCTAAACGGGTAGCATATGCTTCCCGGGTAGTAGTATATACTATCCAGACTAACCCTAATTCAATAGCAT
ATGTTACCCAACGGGAAGCATATGCTATCGAATTAGGGTTAGTAAAAGGGTCCTAAGGAACAGCGATATC
TCCCACCCCATGAGCTGTCACGGTTTTATTTACATGGGGTCAGGATTCCACGAGGGTAGTGAACCATTTT
AGTCACAAGGGCAGTGGCTGAAGATCAAGGAGCGGGCAGTGAACTCTCCTGAATCTTCGCCTGCTTCTTC
ATTCTCCTTCGTTTAGCTAATAGAATAACTGCTGAGTTGTGAACAGTAAGGTGTATGTGAGGTGCTCGAA
AACAAGGTTTCAGGTGACGCCCCCAGAATAAAATTTGGACGGGGGGTTCAGTGGTGGCATTGTGCTATGA
CACCAATATAACCCTCACAAACCCCTTGGGCAATAAATACTAGTGTAGGAATGAAACATTCTGAATATCT
TTAACAATAGAAATCCATGGGGTGGGGACAAGCCGTAAAGACTGGATGTCCATCTCACACGAATTTATGG
CTATGGGCAACACATAATCCTAGTGCAATATGATACTGGGGTTATTAAGATGTGTCCCAGGCAGGGACCA
AGACAGGTGAACCATGTTGTTACACTCTATTTGTAACAAGGGGAAAGAGAGTGGACGCCGACAGCAGCGG
ACTCCACTGGTTGTCTCTAACACCCCCGAAAATTAAACGGGGCTCCACGCCAATGGGGCCCATAAACAAA
GACAAGTGGCCACTCTTTTTTTTGAAATTGTGGAGTGGGGGCACGCGTCAGCCCCCACACGCCGCCCTGC
GGTTTTGGACTGTAAAATAAGGGTGTAATAACTTGGCTGATTGTAACCCCGCTAACCACTGCGGTCAAAC
CACTTGCCCACAAAACCACTAATGGCACCCCGGGGAATACCTGCATAAGTAGGTGGGCGGGCCAAGATAG
GGGCGCGATTGCTGCGATCTGGAGGACAAATTACACACACTTGCGCCTGAGCGCCAAGCACAGGGTTGTT
GGTCCTCATATTCACGAGGTCGCTGAGAGCACGGTGGGCTAATGTTGCCATGGGTAGCATATACTACCCA
AATATCTGGATAGCATATGCTATCCTAATCTATATCTGGGTAGCATAGGCTATCCTAATCTATATCTGGG
TAGCATATGCTATCCTAATCTATATCTGGGTAGTATATGCTATCCTAATTTATATCTGGGTAGCATAGGC
TATCCTAATCTATATCTGGGTAGCATATGCTATCCTAATCTATATCTGGGTAGTATATGCTATCCTAATC
TGTATCCGGGTAGCATATGCTATCCTAATAGAGATTAGGGTAGTATATGCTATCCTAATTTATATCTGGG
TAGCATATACTACCCAAATATCTGGATAGCATATGCTATCCTAATCTATATCTGGGTAGCATATGCTATC
CTAATCTATATCTGGGTAGCATAGGCTATCCTAATCTATATCTGGGTAGCATATGCTATCCTAATCTATA
TCTGGGTAGTATATGCTATCCTAATTTATATCTGGGTAGCATAGGCTATCCTAATCTATATCTGGGTAGC
ATATGCTATCCTAATCTATATCTGGGTAGTATATGCTATCCTAATCTGTATCCGGGTAGCATATGCTATC
CTCATGATAAGCTGTCAAACATGAGAATTTTCTTGAAGACGAAAGGGCCTCGTGATACGCCTATTTTTAT
AGGTTAATGTCATGATAATAATGGTTTCTTAGACGTCAGGTGGCACTTTTCGGGGAAATGTGCGCGGAAC
CCCTATTTGTTTATTTTTCTAAATACATTCAAATATGTATCCGCTCATGAGACAATAACCCTGATAAATG
CTTCAATAATATTGAAAAAGGAAGAGTATGAGTATTCAACATTTCCGTGTCGCCCTTATTCCCTTTTTTG
CGGCATTTTGCCTTCCTGTTTTTGCTCACCCAGAAACGCTGGTGAAAGTAAAAGATGCTGAAGATCAGTT
GGGTGCACGAGTGGGTTACATCGAACTGGATCTCAACAGCGGTAAGATCCTTGAGAGTTTTCGCCCCGAA
GAACGTTTTCCAATGATGAGCACTTTTAAAGTTCTGCTATGTGGCGCGGTATTATCCCGTGTTGACGCCG
GGCAAGAGCAACTCGGTCGCCGCATACACTATTCTCAGAATGACTTGGTTGAGTACTCACCAGTCACAGA
AAAGCATCTTACGGATGGCATGACAGTAAGAGAATTATGCAGTGCTGCCATAACCATGAGTGATAACACT
GCGGCCAACTTACTTCTGACAACGATCGGAGGACCGAAGGAGCTAACCGCTTTTTTGCACAACATGGGGG
ATCATGTAACTCGCCTTGATCGTTGGGAACCGGAGCTGAATGAAGCCATACCAAACGACGAGCGTGACAC
CACGATGCCTGCAGCAATGGCAACAACGTTGCGCAAACTATTAACTGGCGAACTACTTACTCTAGCTTCC
CGGCAACAATTAATAGACTGGATGGAGGCGGATAAAGTTGCAGGACCACTTCTGCGCTCGGCCCTTCCGG
CTGGCTGGTTTATTGCTGATAAATCTGGAGCCGGTGAGCGTGGGTCTCGCGGTATCATTGCAGCACTGGG
GCCAGATGGTAAGCCCTCCCGTATCGTAGTTATCTACACGACGGGGAGTCAGGCAACTATGGATGAACGA
AATAGACAGATCGCTGAGATAGGTGCCTCACTGATTAAGCATTGGTAACTGTCAGACCAAGTTTACTCAT
ATATACTTTAGATTGATTTAAAACTTCATTTTTAATTTAAAAGGATCTAGGTGAAGATCCTTTTTGATAA
TCTCATGACCAAAATCCCTTAACGTGAGTTTTCGTTCCACTGAGCGTCAGACCCCGTAGAAAAGATCAAA
GGATCTTCTTGAGATCCTTTTTTTCTGCGCGTAATCTGCTGCTTGCAAACAAAAAAACCACCGCTACCAG
CGGTGGTTTGTTTGCCGGATCAAGAGCTACCAACTCTTTTTCCGAAGGTAACTGGCTTCAGCAGAGCGCA
GATACCAAATACTGTTCTTCTAGTGTAGCCGTAGTTAGGCCACCACTTCAAGAACTCTGTAGCACCGCCT
ACATACCTCGCTCTGCTAATCCTGTTACCAGTGGCTGCTGCCAGTGGCGATAAGTCGTGTCTTACCGGGT
TGGACTCAAGACGATAGTTACCGGATAAGGCGCAGCGGTCGGGCTGAACGGGGGGTTCGTGCACACAGCC
CAGCTTGGAGCGAACGACCTACACCGAACTGAGATACCTACAGCGTGAGCTATGAGAAAGCGCCACGCTT
CCCGAAGGGAGAAAGGCGGACAGGTATCCGGTAAGCGGCAGGGTCGGAACAGGAGAGCGCACGAGGGAGC
TTCCAGGGGGAAACGCCTGGTATCTTTATAGTCCTGTCGGGTTTCGCCACCTCTGACTTGAGCGTCGATT
TTTGTGATGCTCGTCAGGGGGGCGGAGCCTATGGAAAAACGCCAGCAACGCGGCCTTTTTACGGTTCCTG
GCCTTTTGCTGGCCTTTTGCTCACATGTTCTTTCCTGCGTTATCCCCTGATTCTGTGGATAACCGTATTA
CCGCCTTTGAGTGAGCTGATACCGCTCGCCGCAGCCGAACGACCGAGCGCAGCGAGTCAGTGAGCGAGGA
AGCGGAAGAGCGCCCAATACGCAAACCGCCTCTCCCCGCGCGTTGGCCGATTCATTAATGCAGCTGGCAC
GACAGGTTTCCCGACTGGAAAGCGGGCAGTGAGCGCAACGCAATTAATGTGAGTTAGCTCACTCATTAGG
CACCCCAGGCTTTACACTTTATGCTTCCGGCTCGTATGTTGTGTGGAATTGTGAGCGGATAACAATTTCA
CACAGGAAACAGCTATGACCATGATTACGCCAAGCTCTAGCTAGAGGTCGACCAATTCTCATGTTTGACA
GCTTATCATCGCAGATCCGGGCAACGTTGTTGCCATTGCTGCAGGCGCAGAACTGGTAGGTATGGAAGAT
CTATACATTGAATCAATATTGGCAATTAGCCATATTAGTCATTGGTTATATAGCATAAATCAATATTGGC
TATTGGCCATTGCATACGTTGTATCTATATCATAATATGTACATTTATATTGGCTCATGTCCAATATGAC
CGC
Features (pLannotate 1.2.2; 18 found; start..end, strand, type, name):
      7..386     +  enhancer       CMV enhancer: human cytomegalovirus immediate early enhancer
    388..587     +  promoter       CMV promoter: human cytomegalovirus (CMV) immediate early promoter
    655..693     +  misc_feature   Ad SA (fragment): adenovirus major late transcript splice acceptor (Friedrich and Soriano, 1991)
    726..935     -  CDS            PTP (fragment): TERM_ADE02 - Experimental evidence at protein level: Swiss-Prot protein existence level 1. Protein covalently bound to the viral DNA that acts as a primer for viral genomic replication by DNA strand displacement. Assembles on the viral origin of replication in an initiation complex with viral polymerase, DBP, host NFIA and host POU2F1/OCT1. During initiation, the polymerase covalently couples the first dCTP with Ser- 580 of pTP. The terminal protein stimulates the template activity over 20 fold compared to protein-free templates. Neo-synthesized viral genomes are linked to two preterminal prot
    966..1055    +  intron         chimeric intron (fragment): chimera between introns from adenovirus and immunoglobulin heavy chain genes
   1074..1120    +  CDS            IgH signal sequence (fragment): signal sequence from the mouse immunoglobulin heavy chain variable region
   2076..2636    +  CDS            Cd4 (fragment): CD4_RAT - Experimental evidence at protein level: Swiss-Prot protein existence level 1. Integral membrane glycoprotein that plays an essential role in the immune response and serves multiple functions in responses against both external and internal offenses. In T-cells, functions primarily as a coreceptor for MHC class II molecule:peptide complex. The antigens presented by class II peptides are derived from extracellular proteins while class I peptides are derived from cytosolic proteins. Interacts simultaneously with the T-cell receptor (TCR) and the MHC class II presented by antigen presenti
   2796..2851    +  polyA_signal   β-globin poly(A) signal: rabbit β-globin polyadenylation signal (Gil and Proudfoot, 1987)
   3365..5046    -  rep_origin     oriP (fragment): Epstein-Barr virus oriP replication origin (Yates et al., 2000)
   5173..5277    +  promoter       AmpR promoter: bla
   5278..6138    +  CDS            AmpR: β-lactamase; bla; confers resistance to ampicillin, carbenicillin, and related antibiotics
   6309..6897    +  rep_origin     ori: high-copy-number ColE1/pMB1/pBR322/pUC origin of replication
   7080..7172    +  CDS            lacI (fragment): lac repressor; lacI; The lac repressor binds to the lac operator to inhibit transcription in E. coli. This inhibition can be relieved by adding lactose or isopropyl-β-D-thiogalactopyranoside (IPTG).
   7185..7206    +  protein_bind   CAP binding site: CAP binding activates transcription in the presence of cAMP. E. coli catabolite activator protein
   7221..7251    +  promoter       lac promoter: promoter for the E. coli lac operon
   7259..7275    +  protein_bind   lac operator: The lac repressor binds to the lac operator to inhibit transcription in E. coli. This inhibition can be relieved by adding lactose or isopropyl-β-D-thiogalactopyranoside (IPTG). lac repressor encoded by lacI
   7345..7361    +  promoter       tet promoter (fragment): E. coli promoter for tetracycline efflux protein gene
   7371..7396    -  CDS            bla(M) (fragment): β-lactamase lacking the signal sequence; bla(M); allows cytosolic expression of β-lactamase
