[The description below was written by a language model from this plasmid's Addgene catalogue record and pLannotate feature annotations shown in this document.]
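Description:
Po_MSP5-Cd4-bio-His is a 7,563 bp mammalian expression plasmid built on the pTT3 backbone and designed to produce a recombinant, soluble form of the Plasmodium ovale merozoite surface protein 5 (MSP5, PocGH01_04023100) in mammalian cells. It is maintained in E. coli at high copy through a ColE1/pUC-type origin and selected with ampicillin via the β-lactamase gene. The backbone also carries an Epstein-Barr virus oriP fragment, which supports episomal retention in cells that supply EBNA1. Short lac regulatory remnants, a tet promoter fragment and a partial bla fragment are cloning-vector leftovers with no evident role in the payload.

Expression is driven by the human CMV immediate-early enhancer and promoter, followed by adenovirus-derived leader and splice sequences and a chimeric intron fragment that are typical of this backbone and help boost transcript processing. The annotated adenoviral PTP fragment on the opposite strand is most likely an incidental match within that leader region. A mouse immunoglobulin heavy-chain signal sequence fragment lies just upstream of the insert, consistent with directing the protein into the secretory pathway. The chemically synthesised 875 bp MSP5 insert sits between retained NotI and AscI sites; it is not itself annotated in the feature table but corresponds to the gap between the signal sequence and the Cd4 fragment. It is fused at its C terminus to rat Cd4 domains 3 and 4, a biotinylation ("bio") tag and a 6xHis tag, with a rabbit β-globin polyadenylation signal terminating the unit. The His tag allows affinity purification, and a biotin tag of this kind generally permits capture on streptavidin. The associated publication places the plasmid in a panel of recombinant proteins from human-infective Plasmodium species for serological surveillance.
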