Addgene plasmid #126833: Po_MSP5-Cd4-bio-His
Purpose: Expression of recombinant P. ovale protein in mammalian cells
Depositing lab: Gavin Wright. Depositing organization: Wellcome Sanger Institute. Publication: A panel of recombinant proteins from human-infective Plasmodium species for serological surveillance. Muller-Sienerth N, Shilts J, Kadir KA, Yman V, Homann MV, Asghar M, Ngasala B, Singh B, Farnert A, Wright GJ. Malar J. 2020 Jan 17;19(1):31. doi: 10.1186/s12936-020-3111-5. PubMed 31952523.
Backbone
  Vector backbone: pTT3
  Backbone manufacturer: Yves Durocher, NRC
  Backbone size w/o insert (bp): 6688
  Total vector size (bp): 7563
  Vector type: Mammalian Expression
Growth in bacteria
  Bacterial resistance: Ampicillin, 100 μg/mL
  Growth temperature: 37°C
  Growth strain: DH5alpha
  Copy number: High Copy
Gene/Insert
  Gene/Insert name: MSP5 (alt name: PocGH01_04023100)
  Species: Plasmodium ovale
  Insert size (bp): 875
  GenBank ID: SCN43152.1
  Promoter: CMV
  Tag / fusion protein: ratCd4(d3+4)-bio-6His (C terminal on backbone)
  Cloning method: Restriction Enzyme; 5′ cloning site NotI (not destroyed); 3′ cloning site AscI (not destroyed)
  Sequencing primers: 5′ CMV-F
Resource information
  A portion of this plasmid was derived from a plasmid made by: Insert was chemically synthesised.
Terms and licenses: Academic/Nonprofit Terms; Industry Terms: Not Available to Industry
How to cite: Po_MSP5-Cd4-bio-His was a gift from Gavin Wright (Addgene plasmid # 126833 ; http://n2t.net/addgene:126833 ; RRID:Addgene_126833)
